>Addgene plasmid #17527 | pBRIT Pax7 N215-273C | depositor partial sequence | sequence record 8665 | Author sequence
TGCGTCTGTACTAGTAGCTACTAGCTCGTATCTGGCGGACCCGTGGTGGAACTGACGAGTTCTGAACANC
GGGCGCAACCNTGGGAGACGTCCCAGGGACTTTGGGGCCGTTTTTGTGGCCCGACCTGAGGAAGGGAGTC
GATGTGGAATCCGACCCCGTCAGGATATGTGGTTCTGGTAGGAGACGAGAACCTAAAACAGTTCCCGCCT
CCGTCTGAATTTTTGCTTTCGGTTTGGAACCGAAGCCGCGCGTCTTGTCTGCTGCAGCGCTGCAGCATCG
TTCTGTGTTGTCTCTGTCTGACTGTGTTTCTGTATTTGTCTGAAAATTAGGGCCAGACTGTTACCACTCC
CTTAAGTTTGACCTTAGGTCACTGGAAAGATGTCGAGCGGATCGCTCACAACCAGTCGGTAGATGTCAAG
AAGAGACGTTGGGTTACCTTCTGCTCTGCAGAATGGCCAACCTTTAACGTCGGATGGCCGCGAGACGGCA
CCTTTAACCGAGACCTCATCACCCAGGTTAAGATCAAGGTCTTTTCACCTGGCCCGCATGGACACCCAGA
CCAGGTCCCCTACATCGTGACCTGGGAAGCCTTGGCTTTTGACCCCCCTCCCTGGGTCAAGCCCTTTGTA
CACCCTAAGCCTCCGCCTCCTCTTCCTCCATCCGCCCCGTCTCTCCCCCTTGAACCTCCTCGTTCGACCC
CGCCTCGATCCTCCCTTTATCCAGCCCTCACTCCTTCTCTAGGCGCCGGCCGGATCTATAACTTCGTATA
ATGTATGCTATACGAAGTTATGGATCTAATTAACCCTCACTAAAGGGAACAAAAGCTGGAGCTCCACCGC
GGTGGCGGCCGCTCTAGCCCGGGCGGATCCGCCACCATGGCGGCGCTGCCCGGCGCGGTCCCCAGGATGA
TGAGACCCGGCCCGGGGCAGAACTACCCGCGCACCGGCTTCCCCCTGGAAGTGTCCACCCCTCTTGGCCA
AGGCCGGGTCAATCAGCTTGGTGGGGTCTTCATCAATGGTCGACCCCTGCCGAACCACATCCGTCACAAG
ATAGTGGAAATGGCCCACCATGGCATCCGGCCCTGCGTCATCTCCCGTCAGCTCCGTGTTTCTCATGGTT
GTGTCTCCAAGATTCTGTGCCGATATCAGGAGACTGGGTCCATCCGGCCCGGGGCTATCGGAGGCAGCAA
GCCCAGACAGGTGGCGACTCCGGATGTGGAGAAAAAGATTGAGGAGTATAAGAGAGAGAACCCCGGGATG
TTCAGCTGGGAAATCCGGGACCGGCTGCTGAAGGACGGTCACTGCGACCGAAGCACGGTGCCCTCAGTGA
GTTCGATTAGCCGAGTGCTCAGAATCAAGTTCGGGAAGAAAGAGGACGACGAGGAAGGAGACAAGAAAGA
AGAAGATGGCGAGAAGAAAGCCAAACACAGCATCGATGGCATCCTGGGCGACAAAGGGAACCGTCTGGAT
GAGGGCTCAGATGTGGAATCAGAACCCGACCTCCCCCTGAAGCGCAAGCAGGAATTCCAGGCAGGAGCTA
ACCAGCTGGCCGCCTTCAACCACCTTCTGCCGGGAGGTTTCCCACCCACCGGCATGCCCACGCTGCCACC
CTACCAGCTGCCGGACTCTACCTACCCCACCACCACCATCTCCCAAGATGGGGGCAGCACAGTACACAGG
CCCCAGCCCCTTCCGCCATCAACCATGCATCAGGGTGGGCTGGCTGCGGCCGCTGCAGCAGCAGACACCA
GCTCTGCCTACGGAGCCCGCCACAGCTTCTCCAGCTACTCTGACAGCTTCATGAACCCTGGGGCTCCCTC
CAACCACATGAACCCTGTCAGCAATGGCCTGTCTCCTCAGGTCATGAGCATCCTTAGCAACCCGAGTGCC
GTGCCTCCACAGCCCCAGGCCGACTTCTCCATCTCCCCGCTGCATGGAGGCCTGGACTCGGCTTCCTCCA
TCTCAGCCAGCTGCAGCCAACGGGCCGACTCCATCAAGCCAGGAGACAGCTTGCCCACGTCCCAGTCTTA
CTGCCCACCCACCTACAGCACCACTGGCTACAGTGTGGACCCTGTGGCTGGCTACCAGTACAGCCAGTAT
GGCCAAACTGCTGTTGATTACCTGGCCAAAAACGTGAGCCTGTCCACACAGCGCCGTATGAAGCTTGGGG
AACACTCCGCTGTGCTGGGACTTCTTCCTGTGGAAACGGGACAAGCCTACCTCGAGGACTACAAGGATGA
CGATGACAAGGATTACAAAGACGACGATGATAAGGACTATAAGGATGATGACGACAAATAATAGTCTAGA
GATCCATAACTTCGTATAATGTATGCTATACGAAGTTATCTCGACCCTGTGGAATGTGTGTCAGTTAGGG
TGTGGAAAGTCCCCAGGCTCCCCAGCAGGCAGAAGTATGCAAAGCATGCATCTCAATTAGTCAGCAACCA
GGTGTGGAAAGTCCCCAGGCTCCCCAGCAGGCAGAAGTATGCAAAGCATGCATCTCAATTAGTCAGCAAC
CATAGTCCCGCCCCTAACTCCGCCCATCCCGCCCCTAACTCCGCCCAGTTCCGCCCATTCTCCGCCCCAT
GGCTGACTAATTTTTTTTATTTATGCAGAGGCCGAGGCCGCCTCGGCCTCTGAGCTATTCCAGAAGTAGT
GAGGAGGCTTTTTTGGAGGCCTAGGCTTTTGCAAAAAGCTTACCATGACCGAGTACAAGCCCACGGTGCG
CCTCGCCACCCGCGACGACGTCCCCAGGGCCGTACGCACCCTCGCCGCCGCGTTCGCCGACTACCCCGCC
ACGCGCCACACCGTCGATCCGGACCGCCACATCGAGCGGGTCACCGAGCTGCAAGAACTCTTCCTCACGC
GCGTCGGGCTCGACATCGGCAAGGTGTGGGTCGCGGACGACGGCGCCGCGGTGGCGGTCTGGACCACGCC
GGAGAGCGTCGAAGCGGGGGCGGTGTTCGCCGAGATCGGCCCGCGCATGGCCGAGTTGAGCGGTTCCCGG
CTGGCCGCGCAGCAACAGATGGAAGGCCTCCTGGCGCCGCACCGGCCCAAGGAGCCCGCGTGGTTCCTGG
CCACCGTCGGCGTCTCGCCCGACCACCAGGGCAAGGGTCTGGGCAGCGCCGTCGTGCTCCCCGGAGTGGA
GGCGGCCGAGCGCGCCGGGGTGCCCGCCTTCCTGGAGACCTCCGCGCCCCGCAACCTCCCCTTCTACGAG
CGGCTCGGCTTCACCGTCACCGCCGACGTCGAGGTGCCCGAAGGACCGCGCACCTGGTGCATGACCCGCA
AGCCCGGTGCCTGANNNNNNNNNNNNNNNNNNNNNNNNNNNNNNNNNNNNNNNNNNNNNNNNNATCGATA
AAATAAAAGATTTTATTTAGTCTCCAGAAAAAGGGGGGAATGAAAGACCCCACCTGTAGGTTTGGCAAGC
TAGCTTAAGTAACGCCATTTTGCAAGGCATGGAAAAAATACATAACTGAGAATAGAGAAGTTCAGATCAG
GTCAGGAACAGATGGAACAGCTGAATATGGGCCAAACAGGATATCTGTGGTAAGCAGTTCCTGCCCGGCT
CAGGGCCAAGAACAGATGGAACAGCTGAATATGGGCCAACAGAATATCTGTGGTAAGCAGTTCCTGCCCC
GGCTCAGGGCCAAGAACAGATGGTCCCCAAATGCGGTCCAGCCCTCAGCAGTTTCTAGAGAACATCAGAT
GTTTCCAGGGTGCCCAAGACTGAATGACCTGTGCTATGACTACATCAGAGC
