>Addgene plasmid #17527 | pBRIT Pax7 N215-273C | addgene partial sequence | sequence record 23361 | 17527 with pBABE 5'
CTTCGTATAATGTATGCTATACGAAGTTATGGATCTAATTAACCCTCACTAAAGGGAACAAAAGCTGGAG
CTCCACCGCGGTGGCGGCCGCTCTAGCCCGGGCGGATCCGCCACCATGGCGGCGCTGCCCGGCGCGGTCC
CCAGGATGATGAGACCCGGCCCGGGGCAGAACTACCCGCGCACCGGCTTCCCCCTGGAAGTGTCCACCCC
TCTTGGCCAAGGCCGGGTCAATCAGCTTGGTGGGGTCTTCATCAACGGTCGACCCCTGCCGAACCACATC
CGTCACAAGATAGTGGAAATGGCCCACCATGGCATCCGGCCCTGCGTCATCTCCCGTCAGCTCCGTGTTT
CTCATGGTTGTGTCTCCAAGATTCTGTGCCGATATCAGGAGACTGGGTCCATCCGGCCCGGGGCTATCGG
AGGCAGCAAGCCCAGACAGGTGGCGACTCCGGATGTGGAGAAAAAGATTGAGGAGTATAAGAGAGAGAAC
CCCGGGATGTTCAGCTCGGACATCCGGGACCGGCTGCTGAACGACGGTCACTGCGACCGAATCACGGTGC
CCTCAGTGAGTT
