[The description below was written by a language model from this plasmid's Addgene catalogue record.]
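Description:
pBRIT Pax7 N215-273C is a retroviral mammalian expression plasmid built on the pBRIT-LoxP-HA/FLAG-puro backbone (about 5.2 kb without insert). It is maintained in E. coli as a high-copy plasmid under ampicillin selection, and transduced or transfected mammalian cells can be selected with puromycin. The record classifies the vector as Cre/Lox, and the backbone name indicates the presence of LoxP sequence, but the position and orientation of any lox sites, and so what Cre recombination would do to the integrated provirus, are not stated. No feature table is provided. The promoter driving the insert is likewise not recorded, though the use of pBABE-type sequencing primers suggests a pBABE-like retroviral layout.

The payload is a roughly 1.3 kb mouse Pax7 coding sequence cloned between BamHI and XhoI sites, both of which are retained. It carries an internal deletion of amino acids 216–272, which removes the homeodomain, so that the N-terminal portion ending at residue 215 is joined directly to the C-terminal portion beginning at residue 273, as reflected in the construct name. The protein is fused to a C-terminal FLAG tag supplied by the backbone, allowing detection or affinity purification. The backbone name also mentions HA, but only FLAG is listed as a tag for this construct.

This plasmid is suited to stable retroviral expression of a homeodomain-deleted Pax7 mutant, for example in domain-mapping comparisons with the full-length protein. The associated study concerns Pax7 activating myogenic genes by recruiting a histone methyltransferase complex, a setting in which tagged deletion mutants help define which regions are needed for protein interactions or target gene activation.
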