Addgene plasmid #17527: pBRIT Pax7 N215-273C
Depositing lab: Michael Rudnicki. Depositing organization: Ottawa Hospital Research Institute. Publication: Pax7 activates myogenic genes by recruitment of a histone methyltransferase complex. McKinnell IW, Ishibashi J, Le Grand F, Punch VG, Addicks GC, Greenblatt JF, Dilworth FJ, Rudnicki MA. Nat Cell Biol. 2008 Jan . 10(1):77-84. 10.1038/ncb1671 PubMed 18066051.
Backbone
  Vector backbone: pBRIT-LoxP-HA/FLAG-puro
  Backbone size w/o insert (bp): 5200
  Vector type: Mammalian Expression, Retroviral, Cre/Lox
  Selectable markers: Puromycin
Growth in bacteria
  Bacterial resistance: Ampicillin, 100 μg/mL
  Growth temperature: 37°C
  Growth strain: DH5alpha
  Copy number: High Copy
Gene/Insert
  Gene/Insert name: Pax7
  Species: M. musculus (mouse)
  Insert size (bp): 1300
  Mutation: Deletion of aa 216-272 (homeodomain)
  Entrez Gene: Pax7 (a.k.a. Pax-7)
  Tag / fusion protein: FLAG (C terminal on backbone)
  Cloning method: Restriction Enzyme; 5′ cloning site BamHI (not destroyed); 3′ cloning site XhoI (not destroyed)
  Sequencing primers: 5′ pBABE5'; 3′ pBABE3'
Terms and licenses: Academic/Nonprofit Terms; Industry Terms: Not Available to Industry
How to cite: pBRIT Pax7 N215-273C was a gift from Michael Rudnicki (Addgene plasmid # 17527 ; http://n2t.net/addgene:17527 ; RRID:Addgene_17527)
